>Addgene plasmid #66363 | GPR55-Tango | depositor partial sequence | sequence record 113339 | empty Tango
GACGGATCGGGAGATCTCCCGATCCCCTATGGTGCACTCTCAGTACAATCTGCTCTGATGCCGCATAGTT
AAGCCAGTATCTGCTCCCTGCTTGTGTGTTGGAGGTCGCTGAGTAGTGCGCGAGCAAAATTTAAGCTACA
ACAAGGCAAGGCTTGACCGACAATTGCATGAAGAATCTGCTTAGGGTTAGGCGTTTTGCGCTGCTTCGCG
ATGTACGGGCCAGATATACGCGTTGACATTGATTATTGACTAGTTATTAATAGTAATCAATTACGGGGTC
ATTAGTTCATAGCCCATATATGGAGTTCCGCGTTACATAACTTACGGTAAATGGCCCGCCTGGCTGACCG
CCCAACGACCCCCGCCCATTGACGTCAATAATGACGTATGTTCCCATAGTAACGCCAATAGGGACTTTCC
ATTGACGTCAATGGGTGGAGTATTTACGGTAAACTGCCCACTTGGCAGTACATCAAGTGTATCATATGCC
AAGTACGCCCCCTATTGACGTCAATGACGGTAAATGGCCCGCCTGGCATTATGCCCAGTACATGACCTTA
TGGGACTTTCCTACTTGGCAGTACATCTACGTATTAGTCATCGCTATTACCATGGTGATGCGGTTTTGGC
AGTACATCAATGGGCGTGGATAGCGGTTTGACTCACGGGGATTTCCAAGTCTCCACCCCATTGACGTCAA
TGGGAGTTTGTTTTGGCACCAAAATCAACGGGACTTTCCAAAATGTCGTAACAACTCCGCCCCATTGACG
CAAATGGGCGGTAGGCGTGTACGGTGGGAGGTCTATATAAGCAGAGCTCTCTGGCTAACTAGAGAACCCA
CTGCTTACTGGCTTATCGAAATTAATACGACTCACTATAGGGAGACCCAAGCTGGCTAGCGTTTAAACTT
AAGCTTGGTACCGAGCTCGGATCCACTAGTCCAGTGTGGTGGAATTCTGCAGATATCCAGCACAGTGGCG
GCCGCGCCACCATGAAGACGATCATCGCCCTGAGCTACATCTTCTGCCTGGTATTCGCCGACTACAAGGA
CGATGATGACGCCAGCATCGATACCGGTGGACGCACCCCACCCAGCCTGGGTCCCCAAGATGAGTCCTGC
ACCACCGCCAGCTCCTCCCTGGCCAAGGACACTTCATCGACCGGTGAGAACCTGTACTTCCAGCTAAGAT
TAGATAAAAGTAAAGTGATTAACAGCGCATTAGAGCTGCTTAATGAGGTCGGAATCGAAGGTTTAACAAC
CCGTAAACTCGCCCAGAAGCTAGGTGTAGAGCAGCCTACATTGTATTGGCATGTAAAAAATAAGCGGGCT
TTGCTCGACGCCTTAGCCATTGAGATGTTAGATAGGCACCATACTCACTTTTGCCCTTTAGAAGGGGAAA
GCTGGCAAGATTTTTTACGTAATAACGCTAAAAGTTTTAGATGTGCTTTACTAAGTCATCGCGATGGAGC
AAAAGTACATTTAGGTACACGGCCTACAGAAAAACAGTATGAAACTCTCGAAAATCAATTAGCCTTTTTA
TGCCAACAAGGTTTTTCACTAGAGAATGCATTATATGCACTCAGCGCTGTGGGGCATTTTACTTTAGGTT
GCGTATTGGAAGATCAAGAGCATCAAGTCGCTAAAGAAGAAAGGGAAACACCTACTACTGATAGTATGCC
GCCATTATTACGACAAGCTATCGAATTATTTGATCACCAAGGTGCAGAGCCAGCCTTCTTATTCGGCCTT
GAATTGATCATATGCGGATTAGAAAAACAACTTAAATGTGAAAGTGGGTCCGCGTACAGCCGCGCGCGTA
CGAAAAACAATTACGGGTCTACCATCGAGGGCCTGCTCGATCTCCCGGACGACGACGCCCCCGAAGAGGC
GGGGCTGGCGGCTCCGCGCCTGTCCTTTCTCCCCGCGGGACACACGCGCAGACTGTCGACGGCCCCCCCG
ACCGATGTCAGCCTGGGGGACGAGCTCCACTTAGACGGCGAGGACGTGGCGATGGCGCATGCCGACGCGC
TAGACGATTTCGATCTGGACATGTTGGGGGACGGGGATTCCCCGGGTCCGGGATTTACCCCCCACGACTC
CGCCCCCTACGGCGCTCTGGATATGGCCGACTTCGAGTTTGAGCAGATGTTTACCGATGCCCTTGGAATT
GACGAGTACGGTGGGTAGCTCGAGTCTAGAGGGCCCGTTTAAACCCGCTGATCAGCCTCGACTGTGCCTT
CTAGTTGCCAGCCATCTGTTGTTTGCCCCTCCCCCGTGCCTTCCTTGACCCTGGAAGGTGCCACTCCCAC
TGTCCTTTCCTAATAAAATGAGGAAATTGCATCGCATTGTCTGAGTAGGTGTCATTCTATTCTGGGGGGT
GGGGTGGGGCAGGACAGCAAGGGGGAGGATTGGGAAGACAATAGCAGGCATGCTGGGGATGCGGTGGGCT
CTATGGCTTCTGAGGCGGAAAGAACCAGCTGGGGCTCTAGGGGGTATCCCC
[124 nt withheld, positions 2502-2625]
C
[91 nt withheld, positions 2627-2717]
A
[49 nt withheld, positions 2719-2767]
CCTTTGACGTTGGAGTCCACGTTCTTT
[37 nt withheld, positions 2795-2831]
ACCCTATCTCGGTCTATTCTTTTGATTTATAAGGGATTTTGCCGATTTCGGCCTATTGGTTAAAAAATGA
GCTGATTTAACAAAAATTTAACGCGAATTAATTCTGTGGAATGTGTGTCAGTTAGGGTGTGGAAAGTCCC
CAGGCTCCCCAGCAGGCAGAAGTATGCAAAGCATGCATCTCAATTAGTCAGCAACCAGGTGTGGAAAGTC
CCCAGGCTCCCCAGCAGGCAGAAGTATGCAAAGCATGCATCTCAATTAGTCAGCAACCATAGTCCCGCCC
CTAACTCCGCCCATCCCGCCCCTAACTCCGCCCAGTTCCGCCCATTCTCCGCCCCATGGCTGACTAATTT
TTTTTATTTATGCAGAGGCCGAGGCCGCCTCTGCCTCTGAGCTATTCCAGAAGTAGTGAGGAGGCTTTTT
TGGAGGCCTAGGCTTTTGCAAAAAGCTCCCGGGAGCTTGTATATCCATTTTCGGATCTGATCAAGAGACA
GGATGAGGATCGTTTCGCATGATTGAACAAGATGGATTGCACGCAGGTTCTCCGGCCGCTTGGGTGGAGA
GGCTATTCGGCTATGACTGGGCACAACAGACAATCGGCTGCTCTGATGCCGCCGTGTTCCGGCTGTCAGC
GCAGGGGCGCCCGGTTCTTTTTGTCAAGACCGACCTGTCCGGTGCCCTGAATGAACTGCAGGACGAGGCA
GCGCGGCTATCGTGGCTGGCCACGACGGGCGTTCCTTGCGCAGCTGTGCTCGACGTTGTCACTGAAGCGG
GAAGGGACTGGCTGCTATTGGGCGAAGTGCCGGGGCAGGATCTCCTGTCATCTCACCTTGCTCCTGCCGA
GAAAGTATCCATCATGGCTGATGCAATGCGGCGGCTGCATACGCTTGATCCGGCTACCTGCCCATTCGAC
CACCAAGCGAAACATCGCATCGAGCGAGCACGTACTCGGATGGAAGCCGGTCTTGTCGATCAGGATGATC
TGGACGAAGAGCATCAGGGGCTCGCGCCAGCCGAACTGTTCGCCAGGCTCAAGGCGCGCATGCCCGACGG
CGAGGATCTCGTCGTGACCCATGGCGATGCCTGCTTGCCGAATATCATGGTGGAAAATGGCCGCTTTTCT
GGATTCATCGACTGTGGCCGGCTGGGTGTGGCGGACCGCTATCAGGACATAGCGTTGGCTACCCGTGATA
TTGCTGAAGAGCTTGGCGGCGAATGGGCTGACCGCTTCCTCGTGCTTTACGGTATCGCCGCTCCCGATTC
GCAGCGCATCGCCTTCTATCGCCTTCTTGACGAGTTCTTCTGAGCGGGACTCTGGGGTTCGAAATGACCG
ACCAAGCGACGCCCAACCTGCCATCACGAGATTTCGATTCCACCGCCGCCTTCTATGAAAGGTTGGGCTT
CGGAATCGTTTTCCGGGACGCCGGCTGGATGATCCTCCAGCGCGGGGATCTCATGCTGGAGTTCTTCGCC
CACCCCAACTTGTTTATTGCAGCTTATAATGGTTACAAATAAAGCAATAGCATCACAAATTTCACAAATA
AAGCATTTTTTTCACTGCATTCTAGTTGTGGTTTGTCCAAACTCATCAATGTATCTTATCATGTCTGTAT
ACCGTCGACCTCTAGCTAGAGCTTGGCGTAATCATGGTCATAGCTGTTTCCTGTGTGAAATTGTTATCCG
CTCACAATTCCACACAACATACGAGCCGGAAGCATAAAGTGTAAAGCCTGGGGTGCCTAATGAGTGAGCT
AACTCACATTAATTGCGTTGCGCTCACTGCCCGCTTTCCAGTCGGGAAACCTGTCGTGCCAGCTGCATTA
ATGAATCGGCCAACGCGCGGGGAGAGGCGGTTTGCGTATTGGGCGCTCTTCCGCTTCCTCGCTCACTGAC
TCGCTGCGCTCGGTCGTTCGGCTGCGGCGAGCGGTATCAGCTCACTCAAAGGCGGTAATACGGTTATCCA
CAGAATCAGGGGATAACGCAGGAAAGAACATGTGAGCAAAAGGCCAGCAAAAGGCCAGGAACCGTAAAAA
GGCCGCGTTGCTGGCGTTTTTCCATAGGCTCCGCCCCCCTGACGAGCATCACAAAAATCGACGCTCAAGT
CAGAGGTGGCGAAACCCGACAGGACTATAAAGATACCAGGCGTTTCCCCCTGGAAGCTCCCTCGTGCGCT
CTCCTGTTCCGACCCTGCCGCTTACCGGATACCTGTCCGCCTTTCTCCCTTCGGGAAGCGTGGCGCTTTC
TCATAGCTCACGCTGTAGGTATCTCAGTTCGGTGTAGGTCGTTCGCTCCAAGCTGGGCTGTGTGCACGAA
CCCCCCGTTCAGCCCGACCGCTGCGCCTTATCCGGTAACTATCGTCTTGAGTCCAACCCGGTAAGACACG
ACTTATCGCCACTGGCAGCAGCCACTGGTAACAGGATTAGCAGAGCGAGGTATGTAGGCGGTGCTACAGA
GTTCTTGAAGTGGTGGCCTAACTACGGCTACACTAGAAGAACAGTATTTGGTATCTGCGCTCTGCTGAAG
CCAGTTACCTTCGGAAAAAGAGTTGGTAGCTCTTGATCCGGCAAACAAACCACCGCTGGTAGCGGTTTTT
TTGTTTGCAAGCAGCAGATTACGCGCAGAAAAAAAGGATCTCAAGAAGATCCTTTGATCTTTTCTACGGG
GTCTGACGCTCAGTGGAACGAAAACTCACGTTAAGGGATTTTGGTCATGAGATTATCAAAAAGGATCTTC
ACCTAGATCCTTTTAAATTAAAAATGAAGTTTTAAATCAATCTAAAGTATATATGAGTAAACTTGGTCTG
ACAGTTACCAATGCTTAATCAGTGAGGCACCTATCTCAGCGATCTGTCTATTTCGTTCATCCATAGTTGC
CTGACTCCCCGTCGTGTAGATAACTACGATACGGGAGGGCTTACCATCTGGCCCCAGTGCTGCAATGATA
CCGCGAGACCCACGCTCACCGGCTCCAGATTTATCAGCAATAAACCAGCCAGCCGGAAGGGCCGAGCGCA
GAAGTGGTCCTGCAACTTTATCCGCCTCCATCCAGTCTATTAATTGTTGCCGGGAAGCTAGAGTAAGTAG
TTCGCCAGTTAATAGTTTGCGCAACGTTGTTGCCATTGCTACAGGCATCGTGGTGTCACGCTCGTCGTTT
GGTATGGCTTCATTCAGCTCCGGTTCCCAACGATCAAGGCGAGTTACATGATCCCCCATGTTGTGCAAAA
AAGCGGTTAGCTCCTTCGGTCCTCCGATCGTTGTCAGAAGTAAGTTGGCCGCAGTGTTATCACTCATGGT
TATGGCAGCACTGCATAATTCTCTTACTGTCATGCCATCCGTAAGATGCTTTTCTGTGACTGGTGAGTAC
TCAACCAAGTCATTCTGAGAATAGTGTATGCGGCGACCGAGTTGCTCTTGCCCGGCGTCAATACGGGATA
ATACCGCGCCACATAGCAGAACTTTAAAAGTGCTCATCATTGGAAAACGTTCTTCGGGGCGAAAACTCTC
AAGGATCTTACCGCTGTTGAGATCCAGTTCGATGTAACCCACTCGTGCACCCAACTGATCTTCAGCATCT
TTTACTTTCACCAGCGTTTCTGGGTGAGCAAAAACAGGAAGGCAAAATGCCGCAAAAAAGGGAATAAGGG
CGACACGGAAATGTTGAATACTCATACTCTTCCTTTTTCAATATTATTGAAGCATTTATCAGGGTTATTG
TCTCATGAGCGGATACATATTTGAATGTATTTAGAAAAATAAACAAATAGGGGTTCCGCGCACATTTCCC
CGAAAAGTGCCACCTGACGTC
