>Addgene plasmid #66363 | GPR55-Tango | depositor partial sequence | sequence record 113340 | GPR55
ATGTCACAGCAAAATACAAGTGGGGACTGTCTCTTCGACGGGGTCAACGAGCTCATGAAGACACTCCAGT
TTGCCGTCCACATTCCGACCTTCGTGCTGGGCCTGCTGCTGAACTTGCTTGCCATCCACGGGTTCTCTAC
ATTCCTGAAGAATCGGTGGCCCGACTACGCTGCAACCTCAATCTATATGATCAACCTTGCCGTTTTCGAC
CTGCTGCTGGTTCTGTCCCTGCCATTTAAAATGGTGCTCTCTCAGGTACAAAGCCCCTTCCCATCACTGT
GCACACTTGTCGAGTGCCTGTACTTTGTCTCAATGTATGGTTCCGTGTTTACTATCTGTTTCATTTCCAT
GGACCGCTTCCTTGCAATTCGGTACCCATTGCTTGTTTCACACCTGAGGTCACCTCGCAAGATCTTTGGG
ATATGTTGCACAATCTGGGTGCTCGTATGGACAGGGAGCATCCCTATATACAGCTTCCACGGTAAGGTAG
AGAAATATATGTGTTTCCACAACATGTCCGATGACACTTGGAGTGCGAAAGTATTCTTTCCTCTTGAGGT
GTTTGGATTTTTGCTCCCTATGGGCATTATGGGCTTTTGCTGTAGTCGGTCAATTCACATTCTTCTCGGT
CGAAGAGACCACACACAGGACTGGGTGCAACAAAAGGCCTGCATATACAGCATTGCCGCCTCACTGGCGG
TATTTGTGGTGAGCTTTCTCCCCGTCCACCTGGGGTTTTTCCTGCAGTTCCTCGTGAGAAACTCTTTTAT
CGTGGAGTGCCGGGCTAAACAGTCTATATCCTTCTTTTTGCAACTTTCAATGTGCTTTTCAAACGTGAAC
TGCTGCCTCGATGTCTTTTGCTATTATTTCGTTATTAAAGAATTTCGCATGAACATCCGAGCACATCGGC
CCAGCCGCGTGCAGTTGGTGCTGCAGGACACTACCATATCTCGGGGT
