>Addgene plasmid #66363 | GPR55-Tango | addgene partial sequence | sequence record 119847 | CMV-F 5'-CGCAAATGGGCGGTAGGCGTG-3'
GCTCTCTGGCTAACTAGAGAACCCACTGCTTACTGGCTTATCGAAATTAATACGACTCACTATAGGGAGA
CCCAAGCTGGCTAGCGTTTAAACTTAAGCTTGGTACCGAGCTCGGATCCACTAGTCCAGTGTGGTGGAAT
TCTGCAGATATCCAGCACAGTGGCGGCCGCGCCACCATGAAGACGATCATCGCCCTGAGCTACATCTTCT
GCCTGGTATTCGCCGACTACAAGGACGATGATGACGCCAGCATCGATATGTCACAGCAAAATACAAGTGG
GGACTGTCTCTTCGACGGGGTCAACGAGCTCATGAAGACACTCCAGTTTGCCGTCCACATTCCGACCTTC
GTGCTGGGCCTGCTGCTGAACTTGCTTGCCATCCACGGGTTCTCTACATTCCTGAAGAATCGGTGGCCCG
ACTACGCTGCAACCTCAATCTATATGATCAACCTTGCCGTTTTCGACCTGCTGCTGGTTCTGTCCCTGCC
ATTTAAAATGGTGCTCTCTCAGGTACAAAGCCCCTTCCCATCACTGTGCACACTTGTCGAGTGCCTGTAC
TTTGTCTCAATGTATGGTTCCGTGTTTACTATCTGTTTCATTTCCATGGACCGCTTCCTTGCAATTCGGT
ACCCATTGCTTGTTTCACACCTGAGGTCACCTCGCAAGATCTTTGGGATATGTTGCACAATCTGGGTGCT
CGTATGGACAGGGAGCATCCCTATATACAGCTTCCACGGTAAGGTAGAGAAATATATGTGTTTCCACAAC
ATGTCCGATGACACTTGGAGTGCGAAAGTATTCTTTCCTCTTGAGGTGTTTGGATTTTTGCTCCCTATGG
GCATTATGGGCTTTTGCTGTAGTCGGTCAATTCACATTCTTCTCGGTCGAAGAGACCACACACAGGACTG
GGTGCAACAAAAGGCCTGCATATACAGCATTGCCGCCTCACTGGCGGTATTTGTGGTGAGCTTTC
