>Addgene plasmid #66363 | GPR55-Tango | addgene partial sequence | sequence record 119849 | Tet-R 5'-GGCGAGTTTACGGGTTGTTA-3'
CTCTAATGCGCTGTTAATCACTTTACTTTTATCTAATCTTAGCTGGAAGTACAGGTTCTCACCGGTCGAT
GAAGTGTCCTTGGCCAGGGAGGAGCTGGCGGTGGTGCAGGACTCATCTTGGGGACCCAGGCTGGGTGGGG
TGCGTCCACCGGTATCGATACCCCGAGATATGGTAGTGTCCTGCAGCACCAACTGCACGCGGCTGGGCCG
ATGTGCTCGGATGTTCATGCGAAATTCTTTAATAACGAAATAATAGCAAAAGACATCGAGGCAGCAGTTC
ACGTTTGAAAAGCACATTGAAAGTTGCAAAAAGAAGGATATAGACTGTTTAGCCCGGCACTCCACGATAA
AAGAGTTTCTCACGAGGAACTGCAGGAAAAACCCCAGGTGGACGGGGAGAAAGCTCACCACAAATACCGC
CAGTGAGGCGGCAATGCTGTATATGCAGGCCTTTTGTTGCACCCAGTCCTGTGTGTGGTCTCTTCGACCG
AGAAGAATGTGAATTGACCGACTACAGCAAAAGCCCATAATGCCCATAGGGAGCAAAAATCCAAACACCT
CAAGAGGAAAGAATACTTTCGCACTCCAAGTGTCATCGGACATGTTGTGGAAACACATATATTTCTCTAC
CTTACCGTGGAAGCTGTATATAGGGATGCTCCCTGTCCATACGAGCACCCAGATTGTGCAACATATCCCA
AAGATCTTGCGAGGTGACCTCAGGTGTGAAACAAGCAATGGGTACCGAATTGCAAGGAAGCGGTCCATGG
AAATGAAACAGATAGTAAACACGGAACCATACATTGAGACAAAGTACAGGCACTCGACAAGTGTGCACAG
TGATGGGAAGGGGCTTTGTACCTGAGAGAGCACCATTTTAAATGGCAGGGACAGAACCAGCAGCAGGTCG
AAAACGGCAAGGTTGATCATATAGATTGAGGTTGCAGCGTAGTCGGGCCACCGATTCTTCAGGAATGTAG
AGAACCCGTGGATGGCAAGCAAGTTCA
