[The description below was written by a language model from this plasmid's Addgene catalogue record.]
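Description:
GPR55-Tango is a mammalian expression plasmid from the PRESTO-Tango collection, built on an "empty Tango" backbone that was itself derived from pcDNA3.1(+). It is maintained in E. coli as a high-copy plasmid under ampicillin selection, and it carries a neomycin resistance marker so that transfected mammalian cells can be selected with G418. The insert is the human GPR55 coding sequence (also known as LPIR1), roughly 1 kb, placed under the CMV promoter for strong constitutive expression. The backbone supplies an N-terminal FLAG tag, which allows receptor expression to be detected. The receptor was cloned with NotI at the 5′ end. The 3′ site is nominally XhoI, but the depositor notes that most vectors in this series instead carry an XbaI site downstream of the tTA sequence, so which site is present in a given clone is uncertain.

The construct is designed for the Tango assay, in which GPCR activation is converted into a transcriptional readout through arrestin translocation. The record indicates that a tTA transcriptional activator lies downstream of the receptor. In the general Tango design, arrestin recruitment to the activated receptor leads to release of this transactivator, which then drives a reporter gene in the assay cell line. The other components of the fusion, such as linker or cleavage elements, are not itemised in the record, and no feature table is provided. The plasmid is one of a panel for parallel screening of ligands across the druggable human GPCR repertoire. It was generated within a programme that develops tools for understudied members of commonly drug-targeted protein families, including non-olfactory GPCRs.
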