Addgene plasmid #66363: GPR55-Tango
Purpose: Expression of G protein-coupled receptors for PRESTO-Tango: parallel receptorome expression and screening via transcriptional output, with transcriptional activation following arrestin translocation
Depositing lab: Bryan Roth. Depositing organization: University of North Carolina at Chapel Hill. Publication: PRESTO-Tango as an open-source resource for interrogation of the druggable human GPCRome. Kroeze WK, Sassano MF, Huang XP, Lansu K, McCorvy JD, Giguere PM, Sciaky N, Roth BL. Nat Struct Mol Biol. 2015 May;22(5):362-9. doi: 10.1038/nsmb.3014. Epub 2015 Apr 20. PubMed 25895059.
Backbone
  Vector backbone: empty Tango
  Backbone size w/o insert (bp): 6632
  Vector type: Mammalian Expression
  Selectable markers: Neomycin (select with G418)
Growth in bacteria
  Bacterial resistance: Ampicillin, 100 μg/mL
  Growth temperature: 37°C
  Growth strain: DH5alpha
  Copy number: High Copy
Gene/Insert
  Gene/Insert name: GPR55
  Species: H. sapiens (human)
  Insert size (bp): 957
  Entrez Gene: GPR55 (a.k.a. LPIR1)
  Promoter: CMV
  Tag / fusion protein: FLAG (N terminal on backbone)
  Cloning method: Restriction Enzyme; 5′ cloning site NotI (not destroyed); 3′ cloning site XhoI (unknown if destroyed)
  Sequencing primers: 5′ CMV-F; 3′ Tet-R
Terms and licenses: Academic/Nonprofit Terms; Industry Terms: Not Available to Industry
Depositor comments: Please note: Most of the PRESTO-Tango vectors do not contain the XhoI cut site downstream of the tTA sequence and instead carry an XbaI site. If you need to perform an XhoI digest we recommend sequencing with a forward primer at the C-terminus of tTA to determine which of the two sites is present. Suggested primer: 5-gagctccacttagacggcgagg-3. Original backbone was pcDNA3.1(+). These plasmids were generated as part of the Illuminating the Druggable Genome (IDG) program sponsored by the NIH Common Fund. The goal of this program is to identify, gather, and distribute information and resources for proteins that currently are not well-studied yet belong to commonly drug-targeted protein families: protein kinases, non-olfactory G-protein coupled receptors (GPCRs), and ion channels. The IDG program is designed to develop fundamental research tools for understudied proteins, elucidate their function, and disseminate the IDG-related resources and data to the greater scientific community.
How to cite: GPR55-Tango was a gift from Bryan Roth (Addgene plasmid # 66363 ; http://n2t.net/addgene:66363 ; RRID:Addgene_66363)
